Features (pLannotate 1.2.2; 15 found; start..end, strand, type, name):
     61..364     +  enhancer       CMV enhancer: human cytomegalovirus immediate early enhancer
    365..568     +  promoter       CMV promoter: human cytomegalovirus (CMV) immediate early promoter
    607..1314    +  CDS            PAmCherry1: PAmCherry1 is a photoactivatable red fluorescent protein published in 2009, derived from Discosoma sp.. It is reported to be a rapidly-maturing monomer with high acid sensitivity.
   1315..1335    +  misc_feature   MCS (fragment): multiple cloning site
   1336..2460    +  CDS            ACTB: ACTB_BOVIN - Experimental evidence at protein level: Swiss-Prot protein existence level 1. Actin is a highly conserved protein that polymerizes to produce filaments that form cross-linked networks in the cytoplasm of cells. Actin exists in both monomeric (G-actin) and polymeric (F-actin) forms, both forms playing key functions, such as cell motility and contraction. In addition to their role in the cytoplasmic cytoskeleton, G- and F-actin also localize in the nucleus, and regulate gene transcription and motility and repair of damaged DNA. From Bos taurus (Bovine).
   2486..2570    +  CDS            large T antigen (fragment): large T antigen from SV40 (simian virus 40)
   2593..2714    +  polyA_signal   SV40 poly(A) signal: SV40 polyadenylation signal
   2748..3176    -  rep_origin     f1 ori (sequence partly withheld): f1 bacteriophage origin of replication; arrow indicates direction of (+) strand synthesis
   3203..3307    +  promoter       AmpR promoter: bla
   3309..3666    +  promoter       SV40 promoter: SV40 enhancer and early promoter
   3701..4495    +  CDS            NeoR/KanR: aminoglycoside phosphotransferase from Tn5; aph(3')-II (or nptII); confers resistance to neomycin, kanamycin, and G418 (Geneticin®)
   4516..4668    +  CDS            ble (fragment): BLE_KLEPN - Experimental evidence at protein level: Swiss-Prot protein existence level 1. Binding protein with a strong affinity to the bleomycin family of antibiotics. Binds to CL990; an antimitotic-antibiotic compound. From Klebsiella pneumoniae.
   4727..4774    +  polyA_signal   HSV TK poly(A) signal: herpes simplex virus thymidine kinase polyadenylation signal (Cole and Stacy, 1985)
   4865..4881    -  polyA_signal   bGH poly(A) signal (fragment): bovine growth hormone polyadenylation signal
   5103..5691    +  rep_origin     ori: high-copy-number ColE1/pMB1/pBR322/pUC origin of replication
>Addgene plasmid | pPAmCherry-b-actin | analyzer sequence | sequence record 36068
TAGTTATTAATAGTAATCAATTACGGGGTCATTAGTTCATAGCCCATATATGGAGTTCCGCGTTACATAA
CTTACGGTAAATGGCCCGCCTGGCTGACCGCCCAACGACCCCCGCCCATTGACGTCAATAATGACGTATG
TTCCCATAGTAACGCCAATAGGGACTTTCCATTGACGTCAATGGGTGGAGTATTTACGGTAAACTGCCCA
CTTGGCAGTACATCAAGTGTATCATATGCCAAGTACGCCCCCTATTGACGTCAATGACGGTAAATGGCCC
GCCTGGCATTATGCCCAGTACATGACCTTATGGGACTTTCCTACTTGGCAGTACATCTACGTATTAGTCA
TCGCTATTACCATGGTGATGCGGTTTTGGCAGTACATCAATGGGCGTGGATAGCGGTTTGACTCACGGGG
ATTTCCAAGTCTCCACCCCATTGACGTCAATGGGAGTTTGTTTTGGCACCAAAATCAACGGGACTTTCCA
AAATGTCGTAACAACTCCGCCCCATTGACGCAAATGGGCGGTAGGCGTGTACGGTGGGAGGTCTATATAA
GCAGAGCTGGTTTAGTGAACCGTCAGATCCGCTAGCGGTCGCCACCATGGTGAGCAAGGGCGAGGAGGAT
AACATGGCCATCATTAAGGAGTTCATGCGCTTCAAGGTGCACATGGAGGGGTCCGTGAACGGCCACGTGT
TCGAGATCGAGGGCGAGGGCGAGGGCCGCCCCTACGAGGGCACCCAGACCGCCAAGCTGAAGGTGACCAA
GGGCGGCCCCCTGCCCTTCACCTGGGACATCCTGAGCCCTCAGTTCATGTACGGCTCCAATGCCTACGTG
AAGCACCCCGCCGACATCCCCGACTACTTTAAGCTGTCCTTCCCCGAGGGCTTCAAGTGGGAGCGCGTGA
TGAAATTCGAGGACGGCGGCGTGGTGACCGTGACCCAGGACTCCTCCCTGCAGGACGGCGAGTTCATCTA
CAAGGTGAAGCTGCGCGGCACCAACTTCCCCTCCGACGGCCCCGTGATGCAGAAGAAGACCATGGGCTGG
GAGGCCCTCTCCGAGCGGATGTACCCCGAGGACGGCGCCCTGAAGGGCGAGGTCAAGCCCAGAGTGAAGC
TGAAGGACGGCGGCCACTACGACGCTGAGGTCAAGACCACCTACAAGGCCAAGAAGCCCGTGCAGCTGCC
CGGCGCCTACAACGTCAACCGCAAGCTGGACATCACCAGCCACAACGAGGACTACACCATCGTGGAGCAG
TACGAGAGAGCCGAGGGCCGCCACTCCACCGGCGGCATGGACGAGCTGTACAAGTCCGGACTCAGATCTC
GAGCTATGGATGATGATATCGCCGCGCTCGTCGTCGACAACGGCTCCGGCATGTGCAAGGCCGGCTTCGC
GGGCGACGATGCCCCCCGGGCCGTCTTCCCCTCCATCGTGGGGCGCCCCAGGCACCAGGGCGTGATGGTG
GGCATGGGTCAGAAGGATTCCTATGTGGGCGACGAGGCCCAGAGCAAGAGAGGCATCCTCACCCTGAAGT
ACCCCATCGAGCACGGCATCGTCACCAACTGGGACGACATGGAGAAAATCTGGCACCACACCTTCTACAA
TGAGCTGCGTGTGGCTCCCGAGGAGCACCCCGTGCTGCTGACCGAGGCCCCCCTGAACCCCAAGGCCAAC
CGCGAGAAGATGACCCAGATCATGTTTGAGACCTTCAACACCCCAGCCATGTACGTTGCTATCCAGGCTG
TGCTATCCCTGTACGCCTCTGGCCGTACCACTGGCATCGTGATGGACTCCGGTGACGGGGTCACCCACAC
TGTGCCCATCTACGAGGGGTATGCCCTCCCCCATGCCATCCTGCGTCTGGACCTGGCTGGCCGGGACCTG
ACTGACTACCTCATGAAGATCCTCACCGAGCGCGGCTACAGCTTCACCACCACGGCCGAGCGGGAAATCG
TGCGTGACATTAAGGAGAAGCTGTGCTACGTCGCCCTGGACTTCGAGCAAGAGATGGCCACGGCTGCTTC
CAGCTCCTCCCTGGAGAAGAGCTACGAGCTGCCTGACGGCCAGGTCATCACCATTGGCAATGAGCGGTTC
CGCTGCCCTGAGGCACTCTTCCAGCCTTCCTTCCTGGGCATGGAGTCCTGTGGCATCCACGAAACTACCT
TCAACTCCATCATGAAGTGTGACGTGGACATCCGCAAAGACCTGTACGCCAACACAGTGCTGTCTGGCGG
CACCACCATGTACCCTGGCATTGCCGACAGGATGCAGAAGGAGATCACTGCCCTGGCACCCAGCACAATG
AAGATCAAGATCATTGCTCCTCCTGAGCGCAAGTACTCCGTGTGGATCGGCGGCTCCATCCTGGCCTCGC
TGTCCACCTTCCAGCAGATGTGGATCAGCAAGCAGGAGTATGACGAGTCCGGCCCCTCCATCGTCCACCG
CAAATGCTTCTAGGGATCCACCGGATCTAGATAACTGATCATAATCAGCCATACCACATTTGTAGAGGTT
TTACTTGCTTTAAAAAACCTCCCACACCTCCCCCTGAACCTGAAACATAAAATGAATGCAATTGTTGTTG
TTAACTTGTTTATTGCAGCTTATAATGGTTACAAATAAAGCAATAGCATCACAAATTTCACAAATAAAGC
ATTTTTTTCACTGCATTCTAGTTGTGGTTTGTCCAAACTCATCAATGTATCTTAACGCGTAAATTGTAAG
CGTTAATATTTTGTTAAAATTCGCGTTAAATTTTTGTTAAATCAGCTCATTTTTTAACCAATAGGCCGAA
ATCGGCAAAATCCCTTATAAATCAAAAGAATAGACCGAGATAGGGT
[37 nt withheld, positions 2847-2883]
AAAGAACGTGGACTCCAACGTCAAAGG
[49 nt withheld, positions 2911-2959]
T
[91 nt withheld, positions 2961-3051]
G
[124 nt withheld, positions 3053-3176]
CAGGTGGCACTTTTCGGGGAAATGTGCGCGGAACCCCTATTTGTTTATTTTTCTAAATACATTCAAATAT
GTATCCGCTCATGAGACAATAACCCTGATAAATGCTTCAATAATATTGAAAAAGGAAGAGTCCTGAGGCG
GAAAGAACCAGCTGTGGAATGTGTGTCAGTTAGGGTGTGGAAAGTCCCCAGGCTCCCCAGCAGGCAGAAG
TATGCAAAGCATGCATCTCAATTAGTCAGCAACCAGGTGTGGAAAGTCCCCAGGCTCCCCAGCAGGCAGA
AGTATGCAAAGCATGCATCTCAATTAGTCAGCAACCATAGTCCCGCCCCTAACTCCGCCCATCCCGCCCC
TAACTCCGCCCAGTTCCGCCCATTCTCCGCCCCATGGCTGACTAATTTTTTTTATTTATGCAGAGGCCGA
GGCCGCCTCGGCCTCTGAGCTATTCCAGAAGTAGTGAGGAGGCTTTTTTGGAGGCCTAGGCTTTTGCAAA
GATCGATCAAGAGACAGGATGAGGATCGTTTCGCATGATTGAACAAGATGGATTGCACGCAGGTTCTCCG
GCCGCTTGGGTGGAGAGGCTATTCGGCTATGACTGGGCACAACAGACAATCGGCTGCTCTGATGCCGCCG
TGTTCCGGCTGTCAGCGCAGGGGCGCCCGGTTCTTTTTGTCAAGACCGACCTGTCCGGTGCCCTGAATGA
ACTGCAAGACGAGGCAGCGCGGCTATCGTGGCTGGCCACGACGGGCGTTCCTTGCGCAGCTGTGCTCGAC
GTTGTCACTGAAGCGGGAAGGGACTGGCTGCTATTGGGCGAAGTGCCGGGGCAGGATCTCCTGTCATCTC
ACCTTGCTCCTGCCGAGAAAGTATCCATCATGGCTGATGCAATGCGGCGGCTGCATACGCTTGATCCGGC
TACCTGCCCATTCGACCACCAAGCGAAACATCGCATCGAGCGAGCACGTACTCGGATGGAAGCCGGTCTT
GTCGATCAGGATGATCTGGACGAAGAGCATCAGGGGCTCGCGCCAGCCGAACTGTTCGCCAGGCTCAAGG
CGAGCATGCCCGACGGCGAGGATCTCGTCGTGACCCATGGCGATGCCTGCTTGCCGAATATCATGGTGGA
AAATGGCCGCTTTTCTGGATTCATCGACTGTGGCCGGCTGGGTGTGGCGGACCGCTATCAGGACATAGCG
TTGGCTACCCGTGATATTGCTGAAGAGCTTGGCGGCGAATGGGCTGACCGCTTCCTCGTGCTTTACGGTA
TCGCCGCTCCCGATTCGCAGCGCATCGCCTTCTATCGCCTTCTTGACGAGTTCTTCTGAGCGGGACTCTG
GGGTTCGAAATGACCGACCAAGCGACGCCCAACCTGCCATCACGAGATTTCGATTCCACCGCCGCCTTCT
ATGAAAGGTTGGGCTTCGGAATCGTTTTCCGGGACGCCGGCTGGATGATCCTCCAGCGCGGGGATCTCAT
GCTGGAGTTCTTCGCCCACCCTAGGGGGAGGCTAACTGAAACACGGAAGGAGACAATACCGGAAGGAACC
CGCGCTATGACGGCAATAAAAAGACAGAATAAAACGCACGGTGTTGGGTCGTTTGTTCATAAACGCGGGG
TTCGGTCCCAGGGCTGGCACTCTGTCGATACCCCACCGAGACCCCATTGGGGCCAATACGCCCGCGTTTC
TTCCTTTTCCCCACCCCACCCCCCAAGTTCGGGTGAAGGCCCAGGGCTCGCAGCCAACGTCGGGGCGGCA
GGCCCTGCCATAGCCTCAGGTTACTCATATATACTTTAGATTGATTTAAAACTTCATTTTTAATTTAAAA
GGATCTAGGTGAAGATCCTTTTTGATAATCTCATGACCAAAATCCCTTAACGTGAGTTTTCGTTCCACTG
AGCGTCAGACCCCGTAGAAAAGATCAAAGGATCTTCTTGAGATCCTTTTTTTCTGCGCGTAATCTGCTGC
TTGCAAACAAAAAAACCACCGCTACCAGCGGTGGTTTGTTTGCCGGATCAAGAGCTACCAACTCTTTTTC
CGAAGGTAACTGGCTTCAGCAGAGCGCAGATACCAAATACTGTCCTTCTAGTGTAGCCGTAGTTAGGCCA
CCACTTCAAGAACTCTGTAGCACCGCCTACATACCTCGCTCTGCTAATCCTGTTACCAGTGGCTGCTGCC
AGTGGCGATAAGTCGTGTCTTACCGGGTTGGACTCAAGACGATAGTTACCGGATAAGGCGCAGCGGTCGG
GCTGAACGGGGGGTTCGTGCACACAGCCCAGCTTGGAGCGAACGACCTACACCGAACTGAGATACCTACA
GCGTGAGCTATGAGAAAGCGCCACGCTTCCCGAAGGGAGAAAGGCGGACAGGTATCCGGTAAGCGGCAGG
GTCGGAACAGGAGAGCGCACGAGGGAGCTTCCAGGGGGAAACGCCTGGTATCTTTATAGTCCTGTCGGGT
TTCGCCACCTCTGACTTGAGCGTCGATTTTTGTGATGCTCGTCAGGGGGGCGGAGCCTATGGAAAAACGC
CAGCAACGCGGCCTTTTTACGGTTCCTGGCCTTTTGCTGGCCTTTTGCTCACATGTTCTTTCCTGCGTTA
TCCCCTGATTCTGTGGATAACCGTATTACCGCCATGCAT
